Addgene plasmid #132595: phNFL-E396K
Purpose: Expresses human NFL containing the Charcot-Marie-Tooth disease type 2E E396K mutation
Depositing lab: Anthony Brown. Depositing organization: Ohio State University. Publication: Charcot-Marie-Tooth disease Type 2E/1F mutant neurofilament proteins assemble into neurofilaments. Stone EJ, Uchida A, Brown A. Cytoskeleton (Hoboken). 2019 Jul;76(7-8):423-439. doi: 10.1002/cm.21566. Epub 2019 Nov 6. PubMed 31574566.
Backbone
  Vector backbone: pEGFP-C1 with EGFP sequence removed
  Backbone manufacturer: Clontech
  Backbone size w/o insert (bp): 4001
  Modifications to backbone: Obtained by site-directed mutagenesis of the phNFL plasmid.
  Vector type: Mammalian Expression
  Selectable markers: Neomycin (select with G418)
Growth in bacteria
  Bacterial resistance: Kanamycin, 50 μg/mL
  Growth temperature: 37°C
  Growth strain: DH5alpha
  Copy number: High Copy
Gene/Insert
  Gene/Insert name: NEFL (alt name: neurofilament protein L)
  Species: H. sapiens (human)
  Insert size (bp): 2062
  Mutation: 1186G>A; Glu396Lys
  Entrez Gene: NEFL (a.k.a. CMT1F, CMT2E, CMTDIG, NF-L, NF68, NFL, PPP1R110)
  Promoter: CMV
  Cloning method: Restriction Enzyme; 5′ cloning site BamHI (not destroyed); 3′ cloning site BamHI (not destroyed)
  Sequencing primers: 5′ CMV Forward; 3′ SV40pA-R
Terms and licenses: Academic/Nonprofit Terms; Industry Terms: Not Available to Industry
How to cite: phNFL-E396K was a gift from Anthony Brown (Addgene plasmid # 132595 ; http://n2t.net/addgene:132595 ; RRID:Addgene_132595)
