[The description below was written by a language model from this plasmid's Addgene catalogue record and pLannotate feature annotations shown in this document.]
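Description:
phNFL-E396K is a mammalian expression plasmid built on the Clontech pEGFP-C1 backbone from which the EGFP coding sequence has been removed, so the encoded protein is expressed untagged rather than as a fluorescent fusion. It carries a roughly 2.1 kb human NEFL (neurofilament light chain, NFL) insert cloned between BamHI sites, placed downstream of the human cytomegalovirus immediate early enhancer and promoter and followed by the SV40 polyadenylation signal. The insert bears a single nucleotide change (1186G>A) that produces the Glu396Lys substitution associated with Charcot-Marie-Tooth disease type 2E; the plasmid was made by site-directed mutagenesis of the parental wild-type phNFL construct. The automated annotation labels the NEFL reading frame as a fragment spanning about 1.4 kb of the insert, with the remainder of the insert unannotated; the record does not state what this flanking sequence is.

The backbone elements are standard for this vector family. A high-copy ColE1/pUC-type origin supports propagation in E. coli, and an f1 origin is also present. A single Tn5 aminoglycoside phosphotransferase gene (NeoR/KanR) serves both hosts: a bacterial bla-type promoter drives it for kanamycin selection in bacteria, while the adjacent SV40 enhancer/early promoter drives it in mammalian cells for G418 selection, with the HSV TK polyadenylation signal terminating the transcript. The short large T antigen, ble and bGH poly(A) matches are partial hits and probably annotation artefacts of backbone sequence. The two sequence records, both 6,063 nt, give the same feature layout, offset by a few bases. The construct is intended for expressing the disease-mutant NFL in mammalian cells, for example to examine whether the mutant protein can assemble into neurofilaments.
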