Features (pLannotate 1.2.2; 15 found; start..end, strand, type, name):
     61..364     +  enhancer       CMV enhancer: human cytomegalovirus immediate early enhancer
    365..568     +  promoter       CMV promoter: human cytomegalovirus (CMV) immediate early promoter
    609..665     +  misc_feature   MCS: multiple cloning site
    786..2150    +  CDS            NEFL (fragment): NFL_HUMAN - Also known as NF68, NFL. Experimental evidence at protein level: Swiss-Prot protein existence level 1. Neurofilaments usually contain three intermediate filament proteins: NEFL, NEFM, and NEFH which are involved in the maintenance of neuronal caliber. May additionally cooperate with the neuronal intermediate filament proteins PRPH and INA to form neuronal filamentous networks (By similarity). From Homo sapiens (Human).
   2692..2727    -  misc_feature   MCS (fragment): pUC18/19 multiple cloning site
   2744..2828    +  CDS            large T antigen (fragment): large T antigen from SV40 (simian virus 40)
   2851..2972    +  polyA_signal   SV40 poly(A) signal: SV40 polyadenylation signal
   3006..3434    -  rep_origin     f1 ori (sequence partly withheld): f1 bacteriophage origin of replication; arrow indicates direction of (+) strand synthesis
   3461..3565    +  promoter       AmpR promoter: bla
   3567..3924    +  promoter       SV40 promoter: SV40 enhancer and early promoter
   3959..4753    +  CDS            NeoR/KanR: aminoglycoside phosphotransferase from Tn5; aph(3')-II (or nptII); confers resistance to neomycin, kanamycin, and G418 (Geneticin®)
   4774..4926    +  CDS            ble (fragment): BLE_KLEPN - Experimental evidence at protein level: Swiss-Prot protein existence level 1. Binding protein with a strong affinity to the bleomycin family of antibiotics. Binds to CL990; an antimitotic-antibiotic compound. From Klebsiella pneumoniae.
   4985..5032    +  polyA_signal   HSV TK poly(A) signal: herpes simplex virus thymidine kinase polyadenylation signal (Cole and Stacy, 1985)
   5123..5139    -  polyA_signal   bGH poly(A) signal (fragment): bovine growth hormone polyadenylation signal
   5361..5949    +  rep_origin     ori: high-copy-number ColE1/pMB1/pBR322/pUC origin of replication
>Addgene plasmid #132595 | phNFL-E396K | depositor full sequence | sequence record 254756 | Full Sequence
TAGTTATTAATAGTAATCAATTACGGGGTCATTAGTTCATAGCCCATATATGGAGTTCCGCGTTACATAA
CTTACGGTAAATGGCCCGCCTGGCTGACCGCCCAACGACCCCCGCCCATTGACGTCAATAATGACGTATG
TTCCCATAGTAACGCCAATAGGGACTTTCCATTGACGTCAATGGGTGGAGTATTTACGGTAAACTGCCCA
CTTGGCAGTACATCAAGTGTATCATATGCCAAGTACGCCCCCTATTGACGTCAATGACGGTAAATGGCCC
GCCTGGCATTATGCCCAGTACATGACCTTATGGGACTTTCCTACTTGGCAGTACATCTACGTATTAGTCA
TCGCTATTACCATGGTGATGCGGTTTTGGCAGTACATCAATGGGCGTGGATAGCGGTTTGACTCACGGGG
ATTTCCAAGTCTCCACCCCATTGACGTCAATGGGAGTTTGTTTTGGCACCAAAATCAACGGGACTTTCCA
AAATGTCGTAACAACTCCGCCCCATTGACGCAAATGGGCGGTAGGCGTGTACGGTGGGAGGTCTATATAA
GCAGAGCTGGTTTAGTGAACCGTCAGATCCGCTAGCGCTACCGGACTCAGATCTCGAGCTCAAGCTTCGA
ATTCTGCAGTCGACGGTACCGCGGGCCCGGGATCCGGGTGGCAGAACGGCGCCGAGCCGCACACAGCCAT
CCATCCTCCCCCTTCCCTCTCTCCCCTGTCCTCTCTCTCCGGGCTCCCACCGCCGCCGCGGGCCGGGGAG
CCACCGGCCGCCACCATGAGTTCCTTCAGCTACGAGCCGTACTACTCGACCTCCTACAAGCGGCGCTACG
TGGAGACGCCCCGGGTGCACATCTCCAGCGTGCGCAGCGGCTACAGCACCGCACGCTCAGCTTACTCCAG
CTACTCGGCGCCGGTGTCTTCCTCGCTGTCCGTGCGCCGCAGCTACTCCTCCAGCTCTGGATCGTTGATG
CCCAGTCTGGAGAACCTCGACCTGAGCCAGGTAGCCGCCATCAGCAACGACCTCAAGTCCATCCGCACGC
AGGAGAAGGCGCAGCTCCAGGACCTCAATGACCGCTTCGCCAGCTTCATCGAGCGCGTGCACGAGCTGGA
GCAGCAGAACAAGGTCCTGGAAGCCGAGCTGCTGGTGCTGCGCCAGAAGCACTCCGAGCCATCCCGCTTC
CGGGCGCTGTACGAGCAGGAGATCCGCGACCTGCGCCTGGCGGCGGAAGATGCCACCAACGAGAAGCAGG
CGCTCCAGGGCGAGCGCGAAGGGCTGGAGGAGACCCTGCGCAACCTGCAGGCGCGCTATGAAGAGGAGGT
GCTGAGCCGCGAGGACGCCGAGGGCCGGCTGATGGAAGCGCGCAAAGGCGCCGACGAGGCGGCGCTCGCT
CGCGCCGAGCTCGAGAAGCGCATCGACAGCTTGATGGACGAAATCTCTTTTCTGAAGAAAGTGCACGAAG
AGGAGATCGCCGAACTGCAGGCGCAGATCCAGTACGCGCAGATCTCCGTGGAGATGGACGTGACCAAGCC
CGACCTTTCCGCCGCGCTCAAGGACATCCGCGCGCAGTACGAGAAGCTGGCCGCCAAGAACATGCAGAAC
GCTGAGGAATGGTTCAAGAGCCGCTTCACCGTGCTGACCGAGAGCGCCGCCAAGAACACCGACGCCGTGC
GCGCCGCCAAGGACGAGGTGTCCGAGAGCCGTCGTCTGCTCAAGGCCAAGACCCTGGAAATCGAAGCATG
CCGGGGCATGAATGAAGCGCTGGAGAAGCAGCTGCAGGAGCTGGAGGACAAGCAGAACGCCGACATCAGC
GCTATGCAGGACACGATCAACAAATTAGAAAATGAATTGAGGACCACAAAGAGTGAAATGGCACGATACC
TAAAAGAATACCAAGACCTCCTCAACGTGAAGATGGCTTTGGATATTGAGATTGCAGCTTACAGGAAACT
CTTGGAAGGCAAGGAGACCCGACTCAGTTTCACCAGCGTGGGAAGCATAACCAGTGGCTACTCCCAGAGC
TCCCAGGTCTTTGGCCGATCTGCCTACGGCGGTTTACAGACCAGCTCCTATCTGATGTCCACCCGCTCCT
TCCCGTCCTACTACACCAGCCATGTCCAAGAGGAGCAGATCGAAGTGGAGGAAACCATTGAGGCTGCCAA
GGCTGAGGAAGCCAAGGATGAGCCCCCCTCTGAAGGAGAAGCCGAGGAGGAGGAGAAGGACAAGGAAGAG
GCCGAGGAAGAGGAGGCAGCTGAAGAGGAAGAAGCTGCCAAGGAAGAGTCTGAAGAAGCAAAAGAAGAAG
AAGAAGGAGGTGAAGGTGAAGAAGGAGAGGAAACCAAAGAAGCTGAAGAGGAGGAGAAGAAAGTTGAAGG
TGCTGGGGAGGAACAAGCAGCTAAGAAGAAAGATTGAACCCCCATTTCCTTAATTATTTCAGGAATAATT
CTCCCGAAATCAGGTCAACCCCATCACCAACCAACCAACCAGTTGAGTTCCAGATTCTATGTGAATTAAA
AAGTCAATATATGTATAATTCTGAGATGACTTAGGTTGGACATTCAATGTTGTGCTATGAATTTCCTCTT
TATGCAGAGTATCTGTTTGCTTGCAGAGTGGCTTTCTGGCTTGCTGCCAGCCTGTGCATGGTCCACAAGC
CGAATTCAGATCTGGTACCACGCGTATCGATAAGCTTGCATGCCTGCAGGTCGACTCTAGAGGATCCACC
GGATCTAGATAACTGATCATAATCAGCCATACCACATTTGTAGAGGTTTTACTTGCTTTAAAAAACCTCC
CACACCTCCCCCTGAACCTGAAACATAAAATGAATGCAATTGTTGTTGTTAACTTGTTTATTGCAGCTTA
TAATGGTTACAAATAAAGCAATAGCATCACAAATTTCACAAATAAAGCATTTTTTTCACTGCATTCTAGT
TGTGGTTTGTCCAAACTCATCAATGTATCTTAACGCGTAAATTGTAAGCGTTAATATTTTGTTAAAATTC
GCGTTAAATTTTTGTTAAATCAGCTCATTTTTTAACCAATAGGCCGAAATCGGCAAAATCCCTTATAAAT
CAAAAGAATAGACCGAGATAGGGT
[37 nt withheld, positions 3105-3141]
AAAGAACGTGGACTCCAACGTCAAAGG
[49 nt withheld, positions 3169-3217]
T
[91 nt withheld, positions 3219-3309]
G
[124 nt withheld, positions 3311-3434]
CAGGTGGCACTTTTCGGGGAAATGTGCGCGGAACCCCTATTTGTTTATTTTTCTAAATACATTCAAATAT
GTATCCGCTCATGAGACAATAACCCTGATAAATGCTTCAATAATATTGAAAAAGGAAGAGTCCTGAGGCG
GAAAGAACCAGCTGTGGAATGTGTGTCAGTTAGGGTGTGGAAAGTCCCCAGGCTCCCCAGCAGGCAGAAG
TATGCAAAGCATGCATCTCAATTAGTCAGCAACCAGGTGTGGAAAGTCCCCAGGCTCCCCAGCAGGCAGA
AGTATGCAAAGCATGCATCTCAATTAGTCAGCAACCATAGTCCCGCCCCTAACTCCGCCCATCCCGCCCC
TAACTCCGCCCAGTTCCGCCCATTCTCCGCCCCATGGCTGACTAATTTTTTTTATTTATGCAGAGGCCGA
GGCCGCCTCGGCCTCTGAGCTATTCCAGAAGTAGTGAGGAGGCTTTTTTGGAGGCCTAGGCTTTTGCAAA
GATCGATCAAGAGACAGGATGAGGATCGTTTCGCATGATTGAACAAGATGGATTGCACGCAGGTTCTCCG
GCCGCTTGGGTGGAGAGGCTATTCGGCTATGACTGGGCACAACAGACAATCGGCTGCTCTGATGCCGCCG
TGTTCCGGCTGTCAGCGCAGGGGCGCCCGGTTCTTTTTGTCAAGACCGACCTGTCCGGTGCCCTGAATGA
ACTGCAAGACGAGGCAGCGCGGCTATCGTGGCTGGCCACGACGGGCGTTCCTTGCGCAGCTGTGCTCGAC
GTTGTCACTGAAGCGGGAAGGGACTGGCTGCTATTGGGCGAAGTGCCGGGGCAGGATCTCCTGTCATCTC
ACCTTGCTCCTGCCGAGAAAGTATCCATCATGGCTGATGCAATGCGGCGGCTGCATACGCTTGATCCGGC
TACCTGCCCATTCGACCACCAAGCGAAACATCGCATCGAGCGAGCACGTACTCGGATGGAAGCCGGTCTT
GTCGATCAGGATGATCTGGACGAAGAGCATCAGGGGCTCGCGCCAGCCGAACTGTTCGCCAGGCTCAAGG
CGAGCATGCCCGACGGCGAGGATCTCGTCGTGACCCATGGCGATGCCTGCTTGCCGAATATCATGGTGGA
AAATGGCCGCTTTTCTGGATTCATCGACTGTGGCCGGCTGGGTGTGGCGGACCGCTATCAGGACATAGCG
TTGGCTACCCGTGATATTGCTGAAGAGCTTGGCGGCGAATGGGCTGACCGCTTCCTCGTGCTTTACGGTA
TCGCCGCTCCCGATTCGCAGCGCATCGCCTTCTATCGCCTTCTTGACGAGTTCTTCTGAGCGGGACTCTG
GGGTTCGAAATGACCGACCAAGCGACGCCCAACCTGCCATCACGAGATTTCGATTCCACCGCCGCCTTCT
ATGAAAGGTTGGGCTTCGGAATCGTTTTCCGGGACGCCGGCTGGATGATCCTCCAGCGCGGGGATCTCAT
GCTGGAGTTCTTCGCCCACCCTAGGGGGAGGCTAACTGAAACACGGAAGGAGACAATACCGGAAGGAACC
CGCGCTATGACGGCAATAAAAAGACAGAATAAAACGCACGGTGTTGGGTCGTTTGTTCATAAACGCGGGG
TTCGGTCCCAGGGCTGGCACTCTGTCGATACCCCACCGAGACCCCATTGGGGCCAATACGCCCGCGTTTC
TTCCTTTTCCCCACCCCACCCCCCAAGTTCGGGTGAAGGCCCAGGGCTCGCAGCCAACGTCGGGGCGGCA
GGCCCTGCCATAGCCTCAGGTTACTCATATATACTTTAGATTGATTTAAAACTTCATTTTTAATTTAAAA
GGATCTAGGTGAAGATCCTTTTTGATAATCTCATGACCAAAATCCCTTAACGTGAGTTTTCGTTCCACTG
AGCGTCAGACCCCGTAGAAAAGATCAAAGGATCTTCTTGAGATCCTTTTTTTCTGCGCGTAATCTGCTGC
TTGCAAACAAAAAAACCACCGCTACCAGCGGTGGTTTGTTTGCCGGATCAAGAGCTACCAACTCTTTTTC
CGAAGGTAACTGGCTTCAGCAGAGCGCAGATACCAAATACTGTCCTTCTAGTGTAGCCGTAGTTAGGCCA
CCACTTCAAGAACTCTGTAGCACCGCCTACATACCTCGCTCTGCTAATCCTGTTACCAGTGGCTGCTGCC
AGTGGCGATAAGTCGTGTCTTACCGGGTTGGACTCAAGACGATAGTTACCGGATAAGGCGCAGCGGTCGG
GCTGAACGGGGGGTTCGTGCACACAGCCCAGCTTGGAGCGAACGACCTACACCGAACTGAGATACCTACA
GCGTGAGCTATGAGAAAGCGCCACGCTTCCCGAAGGGAGAAAGGCGGACAGGTATCCGGTAAGCGGCAGG
GTCGGAACAGGAGAGCGCACGAGGGAGCTTCCAGGGGGAAACGCCTGGTATCTTTATAGTCCTGTCGGGT
TTCGCCACCTCTGACTTGAGCGTCGATTTTTGTGATGCTCGTCAGGGGGGCGGAGCCTATGGAAAAACGC
CAGCAACGCGGCCTTTTTACGGTTCCTGGCCTTTTGCTGGCCTTTTGCTCACATGTTCTTTCCTGCGTTA
TCCCCTGATTCTGTGGATAACCGTATTACCGCCATGCAT
