Features (pLannotate 1.2.2; 15 found; start..end, strand, type, name):
     75..378     +  enhancer       CMV enhancer: human cytomegalovirus immediate early enhancer
    379..582     +  promoter       CMV promoter: human cytomegalovirus (CMV) immediate early promoter
    623..679     +  misc_feature   MCS: multiple cloning site
    800..2164    +  CDS            NEFL (fragment): NFL_HUMAN - Also known as NF68, NFL. Experimental evidence at protein level: Swiss-Prot protein existence level 1. Neurofilaments usually contain three intermediate filament proteins: NEFL, NEFM, and NEFH which are involved in the maintenance of neuronal caliber. May additionally cooperate with the neuronal intermediate filament proteins PRPH and INA to form neuronal filamentous networks (By similarity). From Homo sapiens (Human).
   2706..2741    -  misc_feature   MCS (fragment): pUC18/19 multiple cloning site
   2758..2842    +  CDS            large T antigen (fragment): large T antigen from SV40 (simian virus 40)
   2865..2986    +  polyA_signal   SV40 poly(A) signal: SV40 polyadenylation signal
   3020..3448    -  rep_origin     f1 ori (sequence partly withheld): f1 bacteriophage origin of replication; arrow indicates direction of (+) strand synthesis
   3475..3579    +  promoter       AmpR promoter: bla
   3581..3938    +  promoter       SV40 promoter: SV40 enhancer and early promoter
   3973..4767    +  CDS            NeoR/KanR: aminoglycoside phosphotransferase from Tn5; aph(3')-II (or nptII); confers resistance to neomycin, kanamycin, and G418 (Geneticin®)
   4788..4940    +  CDS            ble (fragment): BLE_KLEPN - Experimental evidence at protein level: Swiss-Prot protein existence level 1. Binding protein with a strong affinity to the bleomycin family of antibiotics. Binds to CL990; an antimitotic-antibiotic compound. From Klebsiella pneumoniae.
   4999..5046    +  polyA_signal   HSV TK poly(A) signal: herpes simplex virus thymidine kinase polyadenylation signal (Cole and Stacy, 1985)
   5137..5153    -  polyA_signal   bGH poly(A) signal (fragment): bovine growth hormone polyadenylation signal
   5375..5963    +  rep_origin     ori: high-copy-number ColE1/pMB1/pBR322/pUC origin of replication
>Addgene plasmid #132595 | phNFL-E396K | addgene full sequence | sequence record 260028 | Addgene NGS Result
TTACCGCCATGCATTAGTTATTAATAGTAATCAATTACGGGGTCATTAGTTCATAGCCCATATATGGAGT
TCCGCGTTACATAACTTACGGTAAATGGCCCGCCTGGCTGACCGCCCAACGACCCCCGCCCATTGACGTC
AATAATGACGTATGTTCCCATAGTAACGCCAATAGGGACTTTCCATTGACGTCAATGGGTGGAGTATTTA
CGGTAAACTGCCCACTTGGCAGTACATCAAGTGTATCATATGCCAAGTACGCCCCCTATTGACGTCAATG
ACGGTAAATGGCCCGCCTGGCATTATGCCCAGTACATGACCTTATGGGACTTTCCTACTTGGCAGTACAT
CTACGTATTAGTCATCGCTATTACCATGGTGATGCGGTTTTGGCAGTACATCAATGGGCGTGGATAGCGG
TTTGACTCACGGGGATTTCCAAGTCTCCACCCCATTGACGTCAATGGGAGTTTGTTTTGGCACCAAAATC
AACGGGACTTTCCAAAATGTCGTAACAACTCCGCCCCATTGACGCAAATGGGCGGTAGGCGTGTACGGTG
GGAGGTCTATATAAGCAGAGCTGGTTTAGTGAACCGTCAGATCCGCTAGCGCTACCGGACTCAGATCTCG
AGCTCAAGCTTCGAATTCTGCAGTCGACGGTACCGCGGGCCCGGGATCCGGGTGGCAGAACGGCGCCGAG
CCGCACACAGCCATCCATCCTCCCCCTTCCCTCTCTCCCCTGTCCTCTCTCTCCGGGCTCCCACCGCCGC
CGCGGGCCGGGGAGCCACCGGCCGCCACCATGAGTTCCTTCAGCTACGAGCCGTACTACTCGACCTCCTA
CAAGCGGCGCTACGTGGAGACGCCCCGGGTGCACATCTCCAGCGTGCGCAGCGGCTACAGCACCGCACGC
TCAGCTTACTCCAGCTACTCGGCGCCGGTGTCTTCCTCGCTGTCCGTGCGCCGCAGCTACTCCTCCAGCT
CTGGATCGTTGATGCCCAGTCTGGAGAACCTCGACCTGAGCCAGGTAGCCGCCATCAGCAACGACCTCAA
GTCCATCCGCACGCAGGAGAAGGCGCAGCTCCAGGACCTCAATGACCGCTTCGCCAGCTTCATCGAGCGC
GTGCACGAGCTGGAGCAGCAGAACAAGGTCCTGGAAGCCGAGCTGCTGGTGCTGCGCCAGAAGCACTCCG
AGCCATCCCGCTTCCGGGCGCTGTACGAGCAGGAGATCCGCGACCTGCGCCTGGCGGCGGAAGATGCCAC
CAACGAGAAGCAGGCGCTCCAGGGCGAGCGCGAAGGGCTGGAGGAGACCCTGCGCAACCTGCAGGCGCGC
TATGAAGAGGAGGTGCTGAGCCGCGAGGACGCCGAGGGCCGGCTGATGGAAGCGCGCAAAGGCGCCGACG
AGGCGGCGCTCGCTCGCGCCGAGCTCGAGAAGCGCATCGACAGCTTGATGGACGAAATCTCTTTTCTGAA
GAAAGTGCACGAAGAGGAGATCGCCGAACTGCAGGCGCAGATCCAGTACGCGCAGATCTCCGTGGAGATG
GACGTGACCAAGCCCGACCTTTCCGCCGCGCTCAAGGACATCCGCGCGCAGTACGAGAAGCTGGCCGCCA
AGAACATGCAGAACGCTGAGGAATGGTTCAAGAGCCGCTTCACCGTGCTGACCGAGAGCGCCGCCAAGAA
CACCGACGCCGTGCGCGCCGCCAAGGACGAGGTGTCCGAGAGCCGTCGTCTGCTCAAGGCCAAGACCCTG
GAAATCGAAGCATGCCGGGGCATGAATGAAGCGCTGGAGAAGCAGCTGCAGGAGCTGGAGGACAAGCAGA
ACGCCGACATCAGCGCTATGCAGGACACGATCAACAAATTAGAAAATGAATTGAGGACCACAAAGAGTGA
AATGGCACGATACCTAAAAGAATACCAAGACCTCCTCAACGTGAAGATGGCTTTGGATATTGAGATTGCA
GCTTACAGGAAACTCTTGGAAGGCAAGGAGACCCGACTCAGTTTCACCAGCGTGGGAAGCATAACCAGTG
GCTACTCCCAGAGCTCCCAGGTCTTTGGCCGATCTGCCTACGGCGGTTTACAGACCAGCTCCTATCTGAT
GTCCACCCGCTCCTTCCCGTCCTACTACACCAGCCATGTCCAAGAGGAGCAGATCGAAGTGGAGGAAACC
ATTGAGGCTGCCAAGGCTGAGGAAGCCAAGGATGAGCCCCCCTCTGAAGGAGAAGCCGAGGAGGAGGAGA
AGGACAAGGAAGAGGCCGAGGAAGAGGAGGCAGCTGAAGAGGAAGAAGCTGCCAAGGAAGAGTCTGAAGA
AGCAAAAGAAGAAGAAGAAGGAGGTGAAGGTGAAGAAGGAGAGGAAACCAAAGAAGCTGAAGAGGAGGAG
AAGAAAGTTGAAGGTGCTGGGGAGGAACAAGCAGCTAAGAAGAAAGATTGAACCCCCATTTCCTTAATTA
TTTCAGGAATAATTCTCCCGAAATCAGGTCAACCCCATCACCAACCAACCAACCAGTTGAGTTCCAGATT
CTATGTGAATTAAAAAGTCAATATATGTATAATTCTGAGATGACTTAGGTTGGACATTCAATGTTGTGCT
ATGAATTTCCTCTTTATGCAGAGTATCTGTTTGCTTGCAGAGTGGCTTTCTGGCTTGCTGCCAGCCTGTG
CATGGTCCACAAGCCGAATTCAGATCTGGTACCACGCGTATCGATAAGCTTGCATGCCTGCAGGTCGACT
CTAGAGGATCCACCGGATCTAGATAACTGATCATAATCAGCCATACCACATTTGTAGAGGTTTTACTTGC
TTTAAAAAACCTCCCACACCTCCCCCTGAACCTGAAACATAAAATGAATGCAATTGTTGTTGTTAACTTG
TTTATTGCAGCTTATAATGGTTACAAATAAAGCAATAGCATCACAAATTTCACAAATAAAGCATTTTTTT
CACTGCATTCTAGTTGTGGTTTGTCCAAACTCATCAATGTATCTTAACGCGTAAATTGTAAGCGTTAATA
TTTTGTTAAAATTCGCGTTAAATTTTTGTTAAATCAGCTCATTTTTTAACCAATAGGCCGAAATCGGCAA
AATCCCTTATAAATCAAAAGAATAGACCGAGATAGGGT
[37 nt withheld, positions 3119-3155]
AAAGAACGTGGACTCCAACGTCAAAGG
[49 nt withheld, positions 3183-3231]
T
[91 nt withheld, positions 3233-3323]
G
[124 nt withheld, positions 3325-3448]
CAGGTGGCACTTTTCGGGGAAATGTGCGCGGAACCCCTATTTGTTTATTTTTCTAAATACATTCAAATAT
GTATCCGCTCATGAGACAATAACCCTGATAAATGCTTCAATAATATTGAAAAAGGAAGAGTCCTGAGGCG
GAAAGAACCAGCTGTGGAATGTGTGTCAGTTAGGGTGTGGAAAGTCCCCAGGCTCCCCAGCAGGCAGAAG
TATGCAAAGCATGCATCTCAATTAGTCAGCAACCAGGTGTGGAAAGTCCCCAGGCTCCCCAGCAGGCAGA
AGTATGCAAAGCATGCATCTCAATTAGTCAGCAACCATAGTCCCGCCCCTAACTCCGCCCATCCCGCCCC
TAACTCCGCCCAGTTCCGCCCATTCTCCGCCCCATGGCTGACTAATTTTTTTTATTTATGCAGAGGCCGA
GGCCGCCTCGGCCTCTGAGCTATTCCAGAAGTAGTGAGGAGGCTTTTTTGGAGGCCTAGGCTTTTGCAAA
GATCGATCAAGAGACAGGATGAGGATCGTTTCGCATGATTGAACAAGATGGATTGCACGCAGGTTCTCCG
GCCGCTTGGGTGGAGAGGCTATTCGGCTATGACTGGGCACAACAGACAATCGGCTGCTCTGATGCCGCCG
TGTTCCGGCTGTCAGCGCAGGGGCGCCCGGTTCTTTTTGTCAAGACCGACCTGTCCGGTGCCCTGAATGA
ACTGCAAGACGAGGCAGCGCGGCTATCGTGGCTGGCCACGACGGGCGTTCCTTGCGCAGCTGTGCTCGAC
GTTGTCACTGAAGCGGGAAGGGACTGGCTGCTATTGGGCGAAGTGCCGGGGCAGGATCTCCTGTCATCTC
ACCTTGCTCCTGCCGAGAAAGTATCCATCATGGCTGATGCAATGCGGCGGCTGCATACGCTTGATCCGGC
TACCTGCCCATTCGACCACCAAGCGAAACATCGCATCGAGCGAGCACGTACTCGGATGGAAGCCGGTCTT
GTCGATCAGGATGATCTGGACGAAGAGCATCAGGGGCTCGCGCCAGCCGAACTGTTCGCCAGGCTCAAGG
CGAGCATGCCCGACGGCGAGGATCTCGTCGTGACCCATGGCGATGCCTGCTTGCCGAATATCATGGTGGA
AAATGGCCGCTTTTCTGGATTCATCGACTGTGGCCGGCTGGGTGTGGCGGACCGCTATCAGGACATAGCG
TTGGCTACCCGTGATATTGCTGAAGAGCTTGGCGGCGAATGGGCTGACCGCTTCCTCGTGCTTTACGGTA
TCGCCGCTCCCGATTCGCAGCGCATCGCCTTCTATCGCCTTCTTGACGAGTTCTTCTGAGCGGGACTCTG
GGGTTCGAAATGACCGACCAAGCGACGCCCAACCTGCCATCACGAGATTTCGATTCCACCGCCGCCTTCT
ATGAAAGGTTGGGCTTCGGAATCGTTTTCCGGGACGCCGGCTGGATGATCCTCCAGCGCGGGGATCTCAT
GCTGGAGTTCTTCGCCCACCCTAGGGGGAGGCTAACTGAAACACGGAAGGAGACAATACCGGAAGGAACC
CGCGCTATGACGGCAATAAAAAGACAGAATAAAACGCACGGTGTTGGGTCGTTTGTTCATAAACGCGGGG
TTCGGTCCCAGGGCTGGCACTCTGTCGATACCCCACCGAGACCCCATTGGGGCCAATACGCCCGCGTTTC
TTCCTTTTCCCCACCCCACCCCCCAAGTTCGGGTGAAGGCCCAGGGCTCGCAGCCAACGTCGGGGCGGCA
GGCCCTGCCATAGCCTCAGGTTACTCATATATACTTTAGATTGATTTAAAACTTCATTTTTAATTTAAAA
GGATCTAGGTGAAGATCCTTTTTGATAATCTCATGACCAAAATCCCTTAACGTGAGTTTTCGTTCCACTG
AGCGTCAGACCCCGTAGAAAAGATCAAAGGATCTTCTTGAGATCCTTTTTTTCTGCGCGTAATCTGCTGC
TTGCAAACAAAAAAACCACCGCTACCAGCGGTGGTTTGTTTGCCGGATCAAGAGCTACCAACTCTTTTTC
CGAAGGTAACTGGCTTCAGCAGAGCGCAGATACCAAATACTGTTCTTCTAGTGTAGCCGTAGTTAGGCCA
CCACTTCAAGAACTCTGTAGCACCGCCTACATACCTCGCTCTGCTAATCCTGTTACCAGTGGCTGCTGCC
AGTGGCGATAAGTCGTGTCTTACCGGGTTGGACTCAAGACGATAGTTACCGGATAAGGCGCAGCGGTCGG
GCTGAACGGGGGGTTCGTGCACACAGCCCAGCTTGGAGCGAACGACCTACACCGAACTGAGATACCTACA
GCGTGAGCTATGAGAAAGCGCCACGCTTCCCGAAGGGAGAAAGGCGGACAGGTATCCGGTAAGCGGCAGG
GTCGGAACAGGAGAGCGCACGAGGGAGCTTCCAGGGGGAAACGCCTGGTATCTTTATAGTCCTGTCGGGT
TTCGCCACCTCTGACTTGAGCGTCGATTTTTGTGATGCTCGTCAGGGGGGCGGAGCCTATGGAAAAACGC
CAGCAACGCGGCCTTTTTACGGTTCCTGGCCTTTTGCTGGCCTTTTGCTCACATGTTCTTTCCTGCGTTA
TCCCCTGATTCTGTGGATAACCGTA
